>Addgene plasmid #187095 | pcDNA3.1-mCherry-P2A-Pre-SPHERE-sfmTurquoise2-iGluSnFR | addgene full sequence | sequence record 369260 | Addgene NGS Result
TTTCCATAGGCTCCGCCCCCCTGACGAGCATCACAAAAATCGACGCTCAAGTCAGAGGTGGCGAAACCCG
ACAGGACTATAAAGATACCAGGCGTTTCCCCCTGGAAGCTCCCTCGTGCGCTCTCCTGTTCCGACCCTGC
CGCTTACCGGATACCTGTCCGCCTTTCTCCCTTCGGGAAGCGTGGCGCTTTCTCATAGCTCACGCTGTAG
GTATCTCAGTTCGGTGTAGGTCGTTCGCTCCAAGCTGGGCTGTGTGCACGAACCCCCCGTTCAGCCCGAC
CGCTGCGCCTTATCCGGTAACTATCGTCTTGAGTCCAACCCGGTAAGACACGACTTATCGCCACTGGCAG
CAGCCACTGGTAACAGGATTAGCAGAGCGAGGTATGTAGGCGGTGCTACAGAGTTCTTGAAGTGGTGGCC
TAACTACGGCTACACTAGAAGAACAGTATTTGGTATCTGCGCTCTGCTGAAGCCAGTTACCTTCGGAAAA
AGAGTTGGTAGCTCTTGATCCGGCAAACAAACCACCGCTGGTAGCGGTGGTTTTTTTGTTTGCAAGCAGC
AGATTACGCGCAGAAAAAAAGGATCTCAAGAAGATCCTTTGATCTTTTCTACGGGGTCTGACGCTCAGTG
GAACGAAAACTCACGTTAAGGGATTTTGGTCATGAGATTATCAAAAAGGATCTTCACCTAGATCCTTTTA
AATTAAAAATGAAGTTTTAAATCAATCTAAAGTATATATGAGTAAACTTGGTCTGACAGTTACCAATGCT
TAATCAGTGAGGCACCTATCTCAGCGATCTGTCTATTTCGTTCATCCATAGTTGCCTGACTCCCCGTCGT
GTAGATAACTACGATACGGGAGGGCTTACCATCTGGCCCCAGTGCTGCAATGATACCGCGAGACCCACGC
TCACCGGCTCCAGATTTATCAGCAATAAACCAGCCAGCCGGAAGGGCCGAGCGCAGAAGTGGTCCTGCAA
CTTTATCCGCCTCCATCCAGTCTATTAATTGTTGCCGGGAAGCTAGAGTAAGTAGTTCGCCAGTTAATAG
TTTGCGCAACGTTGTTGCCATTGCTACAGGCATCGTGGTGTCACGCTCGTCGTTTGGTATGGCTTCATTC
AGCTCCGGTTCCCAACGATCAAGGCGAGTTACATGATCCCCCATGTTGTGCAAAAAAGCGGTTAGCTCCT
TCGGTCCTCCGATCGTTGTCAGAAGTAAGTTGGCCGCAGTGTTATCACTCATGGTTATGGCAGCACTGCA
TAATTCTCTTACTGTCATGCCATCCGTAAGATGCTTTTCTGTGACTGGTGAGTACTCAACCAAGTCATTC
TGAGAATAGTGTATGCGGCGACCGAGTTGCTCTTGCCCGGCGTCAATACGGGATAATACCGCGCCACATA
GCAGAACTTTAAAAGTGCTCATCATTGGAAAACGTTCTTCGGGGCGAAAACTCTCAAGGATCTTACCGCT
GTTGAGATCCAGTTCGATGTAACCCACTCGTGCACCCAACTGATCTTCAGCATCTTTTACTTTCACCAGC
GTTTCTGGGTGAGCAAAAACAGGAAGGCAAAATGCCGCAAAAAAGGGAATAAGGGCGACACGGAAATGTT
GAATACTCATACTCTTCCTTTTTCAATATTATTGAAGCATTTATCAGGGTTATTGTCTCATGAGCGGATA
CATATTTGAATGTATTTAGAAAAATAAACAAATAGGGGTTCCGCGCACATTTCCCCGAAAAGTGCCACCT
GACGTCGACGGATCGGGAGATCTCCCGATCCCCTATGGTGCACTCTCAGTACAATCTGCTCTGATGCCGC
ATAGTTAAGCCAGTATCTGCTCCCTGCTTGTGTGTTGGAGGTCGCTGAGTAGTGCGCGAGCAAAATTTAA
GCTACAACAAGGCAAGGCTTGACCGACAATTGCATGAAGAATCTGCTTAGGGTTAGGCGTTTTGCGCTGC
TTCGCGATGTACGGGCCAGATATACGCGTTGACATTGATTATTGACTAGTTATTAATAGTAATCAATTAC
GGGGTCATTAGTTCATAGCCCATATATGGAGTTCCGCGTTACATAACTTACGGTAAATGGCCCGCCTGGC
TGACCGCCCAACGACCCCCGCCCATTGACGTCAATAATGACGTATGTTCCCATAGTAACGCCAATAGGGA
CTTTCCATTGACGTCAATGGGTGGAGTATTTACGGTAAACTGCCCACTTGGCAGTACATCAAGTGTATCA
TATGCCAAGTACGCCCCCTATTGACGTCAATGACGGTAAATGGCCCGCCTGGCATTATGCCCAGTACATG
ACCTTATGGGACTTTCCTACTTGGCAGTACATCTACGTATTAGTCATCGCTATTACCATGGTGATGCGGT
TTTGGCAGTACATCAATGGGCGTGGATAGCGGTTTGACTCACGGGGATTTCCAAGTCTCCACCCCATTGA
CGTCAATGGGAGTTTGTTTTGGCACCAAAATCAACGGGACTTTCCAAAATGTCGTAACAACTCCGCCCCA
TTGACGCAAATGGGCGGTAGGCGTGTACGGTGGGAGGTCTATATAAGCAGAGCTCTCTGGCTAACTAGAG
AACCCACTGCTTACTGGCTTATCGAAATTAATACGACTCACTATAGGGAGACCCAAGCTGGCTAGCCACC
ATGGTGAGCAAGGGCGAGGAGGATAACATGGCCATCATCAAGGAGTTCATGCGCTTCAAGGTGCACATGG
AGGGCTCCGTGAACGGCCACGAGTTCGAGATCGAGGGCGAGGGCGAGGGCCGCCCCTACGAGGGCACCCA
GACCGCCAAGCTGAAGGTGACCAAGGGTGGCCCCCTGCCCTTCGCCTGGGACATCCTGTCCCCTCAGTTC
ATGTACGGCTCCAAGGCCTACGTGAAGCACCCCGCCGACATCCCCGACTACTTGAAGCTGTCCTTCCCCG
AGGGCTTCAAGTGGGAGCGCGTGATGAACTTCGAGGACGGCGGCGTGGTGACCGTGACCCAGGACTCCTC
CCTGCAGGACGGCGAGTTCATCTACAAGGTGAAGCTGCGCGGCACCAACTTCCCCTCCGACGGCCCCGTA
ATGCAGAAGAAGACCATGGGCTGGGAGGCCTCCTCCGAGCGGATGTACCCCGAGGACGGCGCCCTGAAGG
GCGAGATCAAGCAGAGGCTGAAGCTGAAGGACGGCGGCCACTACGACGCTGAGGTCAAGACCACCTACAA
GGCCAAGAAGCCCGTGCAGCTGCCCGGCGCCTACAACGTCAACATCAAGTTGGACATCACCTCCCACAAC
GAGGACTACACCATCGTGGAACAGTACGAACGCGCCGAGGGCCGCCACTCCACCGGCGGCATGGACGAGC
TGTACAAGGGATCCGGCAAGCCTATCCCTAATCCTCTGCTGGGACTGGACTCTACAGGAAGCGGAGCTAC
TAACTTCAGCCTGCTGAAGCAGGCTGGAGACGTGGAGGAGAACCCTGGACCTGAGACCGACACCCTCCTG
CTATGGGTGCTGCTGCTCTGGGTGCCCGGCAGCACCGGCGACGCACCGGTCGGAGGCATGAGCAAGGGCG
AGGAGCTGTTCACCGGGGTGGTGCCCATCCTGGTCGAGCTGGACGGCGACGTAAACGGCCACAAGTTCAG
CGTGCGCGGCGAGGGCGAGGGCGATGCCACCAACGGCAAGCTGACCCTGAAGTTCATCTGCACCACCGGC
AAGCTGCCCGTGCCCTGGCCCACCCTCGTGACCACCCTGAGCTGGGGCGTGCAGTGCTTCGCCCGCTACC
CCGACCACATGAAGCAGCACGACTTCTTCAAGTCCGCCATGCCCGAAGGCTACGTCCAGGAGCGCACCAT
CAGCTTCAAGGACGACGGCACCTACAAGACCCGCGCCGAGGTGAAGTTCGAGGGCGACACCCTGGTGAAC
CGCATCGAGCTGAAGGGCATCGACTTCAAGGAGGACGGCAACATCCTGGGGCACAAGCTGGAGTACAACT
TTGCCATCCGCCTGAACATGAATTTCGAACTGTCAGACGAAATGAAAGCACTGTTCAAAGAACCGAATGA
CAAGGCACTGAAAACCGGTGGATCTGGAGGCAGTGGCGGATCTAGAGCTCCTACCTACTCTCCACCACCT
CCACCTGGAGGAGGTTCCGGAGGCGGAAGCGGTACCGAAGTGCCTTCCTCTATGACAACTGAGTCGACAG
CCACTGCCATGCAGTCCGAGATGTCCACCTCAATCATGGAGACCACCACAACCCTGGCTACCAGCACAGC
TCGACGAGGAAAGCCCCCCACAAAGGAGCCTATCAGCCAGACCACGGATGATATCCTTGTGGCCTCGGCA
GAGTGTCCCAGCGACGATGAGGACATTGACCCCTGTGAGCCGAGCTCAGGTGGGTTAGCCAACCCCACCC
GAGTGGGCGGCCGCGAACCATACCCAGGCTCGGCAGAGGTGATCCGGGAGTCTAGCAGTACCACTGGCAT
GGTGGTGGGGATTGTCGCAGCAGCAGCTCTGTGCATCCTCATCCTCCTCTATGCCATGTACAAGTACAGA
AACCGGGATGAAGGCTCATATCACGTGGATGAGAGTCGAAACTACATCAGTAACTCAGCACAGTCCAATG
GGGCTGTGGTCAAGGAGAAGCAGCCCAGCAGTGCGAAAAGCGCCAACAAAAACAAGAAGAACAAGGATAA
GGAGTATTATGTCTGAATTCTGCAGATATCCAGCACAGTGGCGGCCGCTCGAGTCTAGAGGGCCCGTTTA
AACCCGCTGATCAGCCTCGACTGTGCCTTCTAGTTGCCAGCCATCTGTTGTTTGCCCCTCCCCCGTGCCT
TCCTTGACCCTGGAAGGTGCCACTCCCACTGTCCTTTCCTAATAAAATGAGGAAATTGCATCGCATTGTC
TGAGTAGGTGTCATTCTATTCTGGGGGGTGGGGTGGGGCAGGACAGCAAGGGGGAGGATTGGGAAGACAA
TAGCAGGCATGCTGGGGATGCGGTGGGCTCTATGGCTTCTGAGGCGGAAAGAACCAGCTGGGGCTCTAGG
GGGTATCCCC
[124 nt withheld, positions 5051-5174]
C
[91 nt withheld, positions 5176-5266]
A
[49 nt withheld, positions 5268-5316]
CCTTTGACGTTGGAGTCCACGTTCTTT
[37 nt withheld, positions 5344-5380]
ACCCTATCTCGGTCTATTCTTTTGATTTATAAGGGATTTTGCCGATTTCGGCCTATTGGTTAAAAAATGA
GCTGATTTAACAAAAATTTAACGCGAATTAATTCTGTGGAATGTGTGTCAGTTAGGGTGTGGAAAGTCCC
CAGGCTCCCCAGCAGGCAGAAGTATGCAAAGCATGCATCTCAATTAGTCAGCAACCAGGTGTGGAAAGTC
CCCAGGCTCCCCAGCAGGCAGAAGTATGCAAAGCATGCATCTCAATTAGTCAGCAACCATAGTCCCGCCC
CTAACTCCGCCCATCCCGCCCCTAACTCCGCCCAGTTCCGCCCATTCTCCGCCCCATGGCTGACTAATTT
TTTTTATTTATGCAGAGGCCGAGGCCGCCTCTGCCTCTGAGCTATTCCAGAAGTAGTGAGGAGGCTTTTT
TGGAGGCCTAGGCTTTTGCAAAAAGCTCCCGGGAGCTTGTATATCCATTTTCGGATCTGATCAAGAGACA
GGATGAGGATCGTTTCGCATGATTGAACAAGATGGATTGCACGCAGGTTCTCCGGCCGCTTGGGTGGAGA
GGCTATTCGGCTATGACTGGGCACAACAGACAATCGGCTGCTCTGATGCCGCCGTGTTCCGGCTGTCAGC
GCAGGGGCGCCCGGTTCTTTTTGTCAAGACCGACCTGTCCGGTGCCCTGAATGAACTGCAGGACGAGGCA
GCGCGGCTATCGTGGCTGGCCACGACGGGCGTTCCTTGCGCAGCTGTGCTCGACGTTGTCACTGAAGCGG
GAAGGGACTGGCTGCTATTGGGCGAAGTGCCGGGGCAGGATCTCCTGTCATCTCACCTTGCTCCTGCCGA
GAAAGTATCCATCATGGCTGATGCAATGCGGCGGCTGCATACGCTTGATCCGGCTACCTGCCCATTCGAC
CACCAAGCGAAACATCGCATCGAGCGAGCACGTACTCGGATGGAAGCCGGTCTTGTCGATCAGGATGATC
TGGACGAAGAGCATCAGGGGCTCGCGCCAGCCGAACTGTTCGCCAGGCTCAAGGCGCGCATGCCCGACGG
CGAGGATCTCGTCGTGACCCATGGCGATGCCTGCTTGCCGAATATCATGGTGGAAAATGGCCGCTTTTCT
GGATTCATCGACTGTGGCCGGCTGGGTGTGGCGGACCGCTATCAGGACATAGCGTTGGCTACCCGTGATA
TTGCTGAAGAGCTTGGCGGCGAATGGGCTGACCGCTTCCTCGTGCTTTACGGTATCGCCGCTCCCGATTC
GCAGCGCATCGCCTTCTATCGCCTTCTTGACGAGTTCTTCTGAGCGGGACTCTGGGGTTCGAAATGACCG
ACCAAGCGACGCCCAACCTGCCATCACGAGATTTCGATTCCACCGCCGCCTTCTATGAAAGGTTGGGCTT
CGGAATCGTTTTCCGGGACGCCGGCTGGATGATCCTCCAGCGCGGGGATCTCATGCTGGAGTTCTTCGCC
CACCCCAACTTGTTTATTGCAGCTTATAATGGTTACAAATAAAGCAATAGCATCACAAATTTCACAAATA
AAGCATTTTTTTCACTGCATTCTAGTTGTGGTTTGTCCAAACTCATCAATGTATCTTATCATGTCTGTAT
ACCGTCGACCTCTAGCTAGAGCTTGGCGTAATCATGGTCATAGCTGTTTCCTGTGTGAAATTGTTATCCG
CTCACAATTCCACACAACATACGAGCCGGAAGCATAAAGTGTAAAGCCTGGGGTGCCTAATGAGTGAGCT
AACTCACATTAATTGCGTTGCGCTCACTGCCCGCTTTCCAGTCGGGAAACCTGTCGTGCCAGCTGCATTA
ATGAATCGGCCAACGCGCGGGGAGAGGCGGTTTGCGTATTGGGCGCTCTTCCGCTTCCTCGCTCACTGAC
TCGCTGCGCTCGGTCGTTCGGCTGCGGCGAGCGGTATCAGCTCACTCAAAGGCGGTAATACGGTTATCCA
CAGAATCAGGGGATAACGCAGGAAAGAACATGTGAGCAAAAGGCCAGCAAAAGGCCAGGAACCGTAAAAA
GGCCGCGTTGCTGGCGTT
Features (pLannotate 1.2.2; 24 found; start..end, strand, type, name):
      1..589     -  rep_origin     ori: high-copy-number ColE1/pMB1/pBR322/pUC origin of replication
    760..1620    -  CDS            AmpR: β-lactamase; bla; confers resistance to ampicillin, carbenicillin, and related antibiotics
   1621..1725    -  promoter       AmpR promoter: bla
   1784..1836    -  misc_feature   bom (fragment): basis of mobility region from pBR322
   1991..2370    +  enhancer       CMV enhancer: human cytomegalovirus immediate early enhancer
   2371..2574    +  promoter       CMV promoter: human cytomegalovirus (CMV) immediate early promoter
   2570..2603    +  LTR            5' LTR (truncated) (fragment): truncated 5' long terminal repeat (LTR) from HIV-1
   2619..2637    +  promoter       T7 promoter: promoter for bacteriophage T7 RNA polymerase
   2661..3368    +  CDS            mCherry: mCherry is a basic (constitutively fluorescent) red fluorescent protein published in 2004, derived from Discosoma sp.. It is reported to be a very rapidly-maturing monomer with low acid sensitivity.
   3483..3542    +  CDS            KV3A6_MOUSE (fragment): Experimental evidence at protein level: Swiss-Prot protein existence level 1. From Mus musculus (Mouse).
   3561..4049    +  CDS            WasCFP (fragment): WasCFP is a basic (constitutively fluorescent) green fluorescent protein published in 2012, derived from Aequorea victoria. It has high acid sensitivity.
   4167..4703    +  CDS            Nrxn1 (fragment): NRX1B_MOUSE - Experimental evidence at protein level: Swiss-Prot protein existence level 1. Neuronal cell surface protein that may be involved in cell recognition and cell adhesion by forming intracellular junctions through binding to neuroligins. May play a role in formation or maintenance of synaptic junctions. May mediate intracellular signaling. May play a role in angiogenesis (By similarity). From Mus musculus (Mouse).
   4781..5005    +  polyA_signal   bGH poly(A) signal: bovine growth hormone polyadenylation signal
   5009..5030    +  promoter       SV40 promoter (fragment): SV40 enhancer and early promoter
   5051..5479    +  rep_origin     f1 ori (sequence partly withheld): f1 bacteriophage origin of replication; arrow indicates direction of (+) strand synthesis
   5493..5822    +  promoter       SV40 promoter: SV40 enhancer and early promoter
   5889..6680    +  CDS            neo: KKA2_KLEPN - Also known as kan, nptII. Experimental evidence at protein level: Swiss-Prot protein existence level 1. Resistance to kanamycin, neomycin, paromomycin, ribostamycin, butirosin and gentamicin B. From Klebsiella pneumoniae.
   6704..6862    +  CDS            ble (fragment): BLE_KLEPN - Experimental evidence at protein level: Swiss-Prot protein existence level 1. Binding protein with a strong affinity to the bleomycin family of antibiotics. Binds to CL990; an antimitotic-antibiotic compound. From Klebsiella pneumoniae.
   6857..6978    +  polyA_signal   SV40 poly(A) signal: SV40 polyadenylation signal
   7051..7067    -  protein_bind   lac operator: The lac repressor binds to the lac operator to inhibit transcription in E. coli. This inhibition can be relieved by adding lactose or isopropyl-β-D-thiogalactopyranoside (IPTG). lac repressor encoded by lacI
   7075..7105    -  promoter       lac promoter: promoter for the E. coli lac operon
   7120..7141    -  protein_bind   CAP binding site: CAP binding activates transcription in the presence of cAMP. E. coli catabolite activator protein
   7154..7246    -  CDS            lacI (fragment): lac repressor; lacI; The lac repressor binds to the lac operator to inhibit transcription in E. coli. This inhibition can be relieved by adding lactose or isopropyl-β-D-thiogalactopyranoside (IPTG).
   7248..7381    -  rep_origin     RSF ori (fragment): Plasmids containing the RSF 1030 origin of replication can be propagated in E. coli cells that contain additional plasmids with compatible origins.
