[The description below was written by a language model from this plasmid's Addgene catalogue record and pLannotate feature annotations shown in this document.]
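Description:
pcDNA3.1-mCherry-P2A-Pre-SPHERE-sfmTurquoise2-iGluSnFR is a mammalian expression plasmid built on pcDNA3.1(+) that encodes the presynaptic ("Pre") component of a glutamate sensor intended to localize to membrane contact sites. It is propagated in E. coli through a high-copy ColE1/pUC-type origin with ampicillin selection (β-lactamase under its own promoter). It also retains the usual backbone elements: an f1 origin, and an SV40 promoter-driven neomycin resistance cassette with an SV40 polyadenylation signal that would allow selection of stably transfected mammalian cells.

The payload is a single transcription unit driven by the CMV enhancer/promoter and terminated by the bGH polyadenylation signal, with a T7 promoter just upstream of the coding region. It opens with mCherry, which the record lists as an N-terminal mCherry-P2A fusion. The self-cleaving 2A peptide should release the red fluorescent protein as a separate marker of expressing cells while the downstream synthetic insert is produced from the same mRNA. The annotated features in that insert are a short match to a mouse immunoglobulin kappa chain, consistent with a secretion leader. This is followed by a partial cyan-type Aequorea fluorescent protein fragment and a portion of mouse neurexin-1β, a presynaptic adhesion protein that binds neuroligins.

This layout suggests a fragment of a split sfmTurquoise2-based iGluSnFR displayed on the presynaptic surface. It would presumably be completed by a partner construct on the contacting cell, although the record does not describe the mechanism or name that partner. No glutamate-binding domain is annotated in the feature table. The associated work concerns genetically encoded sensors for analysing neurotransmission between synaptically connected neurons.
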