Addgene plasmid #187095: pcDNA3.1-mCherry-P2A-Pre-SPHERE-sfmTurquoise2-iGluSnFR
Purpose: Glutamate sensor for localization to membrane contact
Depositing lab: Kotaro Oka. Depositing organization: Keio University. Publication: Genetically encoded sensors for analysing neurotransmission among synaptically-connected neurons. Shindo Y, Ashida K, Masamoto K, Takuwa H, Takahashi M, Higuchi M, Ide R, Hotta K, Oka K. bioRxiv 2022 10.1101/2022.04.03.486903.
Backbone
  Vector backbone: pcDNA3.1(+)
  Backbone size w/o insert (bp): 5379
  Vector type: Mammalian Expression
Growth in bacteria
  Bacterial resistance: Ampicillin, 100 μg/mL
  Growth temperature: 37°C
  Growth strain: DH5alpha
  Copy number: Unknown
Gene/Insert
  Gene/Insert name: Pre-SPHERE-sfmTurquoise2-iGluSnFR
  Species: Synthetic
  Insert size (bp): 2046
  Promoter: CMV
  Tag / fusion protein: mCherry-P2A (N terminal on insert)
  Cloning method: Restriction Enzyme; 5′ cloning site NheI (unknown if destroyed); 3′ cloning site EcoRI (unknown if destroyed)
Resource information
  A portion of this plasmid was derived from a plasmid made by: Loren Looger, Robert Campbell and Bong-Kiun Kaang, Addgene #106202, #107337, #107335, #111579
Terms and licenses: Academic/Nonprofit Terms; Industry Terms: Not Available to Industry
Depositor comments: Please visit https://www.biorxiv.org/content/10.1101/2022.04.03.486903v1 for bioRxiv preprint.
How to cite: pcDNA3.1-mCherry-P2A-Pre-SPHERE-sfmTurquoise2-iGluSnFR was a gift from Kotaro Oka (Addgene plasmid # 187095 ; http://n2t.net/addgene:187095 ; RRID:Addgene_187095)
